>Addgene plasmid #43152 | I-GTTC | depositor partial sequence | sequence record 58417 | I-GTTC sequence 424 bps
CGTCTCCTGACCCCAGAGCAGGTCGTGGCAATCGCGAGCAATAACGGCGGAAAACAGGCTTTGGAAACGG
TGCAGAGGCTCCTTCCAGTGCTGTGCCAAGCGCACGGACTCACCCCAGAGCAGGTCGTGGCCATTGCCTC
GAATGGAGGGGGCAAACAGGCGTTGGAAACCGTACAACGATTGCTGCCGGTGCTTTGCCAAGCGCACGGC
CTCACCCCAGAGCAGGTCGTGGCCATTGCCTCGAATGGAGGGGGCAAACAGGCGTTGGAAACCGTACAAC
GATTGCTGCCGGTGCTGTGCCAAGCGCACGGATTAACCCCAGAGCAGGTCGTGGCGATCGCAAGCCACGA
CGGAGGAAAGCAAGCCTTGGAAACAGTACAGAGGCTGTTGCCTGTGCTGTGCCAAGCGCACGGCTTAAGA
GACG
