>Addgene plasmid #43152 | I-GTTC | addgene partial sequence | sequence record 60136 | M13-F20 5'-TGTAAAACGACGGCCAGT-3'
CTATAGGGCGAATTGGGCCCTCTAGATGCATGCTCGAGCGGCCGCCAGTGTGATGGATATCTGCAGAATT
CGCCCTTATATAGATGCCGTCCTAGCGCGTCTCCTGACCCCAGAGCAGGTCGTGGCAATCGCGAGCAATA
ACGGCGGAAAACAGGCTTTGGAAACGGTGCAGAGGCTCCTTCCAGTGCTGTGCCAAGCGCACGGACTCAC
CCCAGAGCAGGTCGTGGCCATTGCCTCGAATGGAGGGGGCAAACAGGCGTTGGAAACCGTACAACGATTG
CTGCCGGTGCTTTGCCAAGCGCACGGCCTCACCCCAGAGCAGGTCGTGGCCATTGCCTCGAATGGAGGGG
GCAAACAGGCGTTGGAAACCGTACAACGATTGCTGCCGGTGCTGTGCCAAGCGCACGGATTAACCCCAGA
GCAGGTCGTGGCGATCGCAAGCCACGACGGAGGAAAGCAAGCCTTGGAAACAGTACAGAGGCTGTTGCCT
GTGCTGTGCCAAGCGCACGGCTTAAGAGACGTGGGCACAGGAAAGATACTTAAGGGCGAATTCCAGCACA
CTGGCGGCCGTTACTAGTGGATCCGAGCTCGGTACCAAGCTTGATGCATAGCTTGAGTATTCTATAGTGT
CACCTAAATAGCTTGGCGTAATCATGGTCATAGCTGTTTCCTGTGTGAAATTGTTATCCGCTCACAATTC
CACACAACATACGAGCCGGAAGCATAAAGTGTAAAGCCTGGGGTGCCTAATGAGTGAGCTAACTCACATT
AATTGCGTTGCGCTCACTGCCCGCTTTCCAGTCGGGAAACCTGTCGTGCCAGCTGCATTAATGAATCGGC
CAACGCGCGGGGAGAGGCGGTTTGCGTATTGGGCGCTCTTCCGCTTCCTCGCTCACTGACTCGCTGCGCT
CGGTCGTTCGGCTGCGGCGAGCGGTATCA
