[The description below was written by a language model from this plasmid's Addgene catalogue record.]
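Description:
I-GTTC is a bacterial cloning plasmid built on the commercial pCRII-TOPO backbone (about 4 kb without insert), into which a 424 bp synthetic fragment was introduced by TOPO cloning. It is a high-copy plasmid propagated in E. coli, and the record lists dual selection with ampicillin and kanamycin, consistent with the two resistance markers carried by this backbone. The insert sits between T7 and M13-reverse priming sites, which the record lists for sequencing it from either side. No feature table is supplied, so the exact layout of the origin, markers and flanking elements is not documented here beyond what the backbone name implies.

The insert is described only by its name and as synthetic; the record does not spell out its content. The associated publication describes a TALEN genome-editing system for making human stem cell-based disease models, and the name and size fit a pre-assembled module from a TALE repeat library. In that reading, "GTTC" would denote four target nucleotides recognised by a block of four repeat units (each TALE repeat being roughly 100 bp), and the "I" prefix would mark the block's position in the ordered assembly. This interpretation is an inference from the naming and publication context rather than a stated fact.

The plasmid has no recorded mammalian promoter, reporter or expression cassette. It would serve as a storage and amplification vector for a building block that is excised or amplified and joined with other modules to build a full-length TALE DNA-binding array, which is then fused to a nuclease domain in a separate expression vector.
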