Addgene plasmid #43152: I-GTTC
Depositing lab: Chad Cowan & Kiran Musunuru. Depositing organization: Harvard University. Publication: A TALEN Genome-Editing System for Generating Human Stem Cell-Based Disease Models. Ding Q, Lee YK, Schaefer EA, Peters DT, Veres A, Kim K, Kuperwasser N, Motola DL, Meissner TB, Hendriks WT, Trevisan M, Gupta RM, Moisan A, Banks E, Friesen M, Schinzel RT, Xia F, Tang A, Xia Y, Figueroa E, Wann A, Ahfeldt T, Daheron L, Zhang F, Rubin LL, Peng LF, Chung RT, Musunuru K, Cowan CA. Cell Stem Cell. 2012 Dec 12. pii: S1934-5909(12)00645-5. doi: 10.1016/j.stem.2012.11.011. PubMed 23246482.
Backbone
  Vector backbone: pCRII-TOPO
  Backbone manufacturer: Invitrogen
  Backbone size w/o insert (bp): 3973
  Vector type: Bacterial Cloning
Growth in bacteria
  Bacterial resistance: Ampicillin and Kanamycin, 100 & 50 μg/mL
  Growth temperature: 37°C
  Growth strain: Top10
  Copy number: High Copy
Gene/Insert
  Gene/Insert name: I-GTTC
  Species: Synthetic
  Insert size (bp): 424
  Cloning method: TOPO Cloning
  Sequencing primers: 5′ T7; 3′ M13-rev
Terms and licenses: Academic/Nonprofit Terms; Industry Terms: Not Available to Industry
How to cite: I-GTTC was a gift from Chad Cowan & Kiran Musunuru (Addgene plasmid # 43152 ; http://n2t.net/addgene:43152 ; RRID:Addgene_43152)
